LOCUS       Exported 8323 bp ds-DNA circular SYN 13-MAY-2021
DEFINITION  3rd generation lentiviral gRNA plasmid targeting human CDC42BPA.
ACCESSION   .
VERSION     .
KEYWORDS    CDC42BPA gRNA (BRDN0001145566)
SOURCE      synthetic DNA construct
  ORGANISM  synthetic DNA construct
REFERENCE   1 (bases 1 to 8323)
  AUTHORS   Doench JG, Fusi N, Sullender M, Hegde M, Vaimberg EW, Donovan KF,
            Smith I, Tothova Z, Wilen C, Orchard R, Virgin HW, Listgarten J,
            Root DE
  TITLE     Optimized sgRNA design to maximize activity and minimize off-target
            effects of CRISPR-Cas9.
  JOURNAL   Nat Biotechnol. 2016 Jan 18. doi: 10.1038/nbt.3437.
  PUBMED    26780180
REFERENCE   2 (bases 1 to 8323)
  AUTHORS   .
  TITLE     Direct Submission
  JOURNAL   Exported May 13, 2021 from SnapGene Server 1.1.58
            http://www.snapgene.com
FEATURES             Location/Qualifiers
     source          1..8323
                     /organism="synthetic DNA construct"
                     /mol_type="other DNA"
     promoter        87..1265
                     /label=EF-1-alpha promoter
                     /note="strong constitutive promoter for human elongation
                     factor EF-1-alpha"
     intron          318..1256
                     /label=EF-1-alpha intron A
                     /note="intron upstream of the start codon of human
                     EF-1-alpha"
     primer_bind     1213..1233
                     /label=EF1a-F
                     /note="Human elongation factor-1a promoter, forward primer"
     CDS             1278..1877
                     /codon_start=1
                     /gene="pac from Streptomyces alboniger"
                     /product="puromycin N-acetyltransferase"
                     /label=PuroR
                     /note="confers resistance to puromycin"
                     /translation="MTEYKPTVRLATRDDVPRAVRTLAAAFADYPATRHTVDPDRHIER
                     VTELQELFLTRVGLDIGKVWVADDGAAVAVWTTPESVEAGAVFAEIGPRMAELSGSRLA
                     AQQQMEGLLAPHRPKEPAWFLATVGVSPDHQGKGLGSAVVLPGVEAAERAGVPAFLETS
                     APRNLPFYERLGFTVTADVEVPEGPRTWCMTRKPGA"
     primer_bind     complement(1278..1297)
                     /label=Puro-R
                     /note="Puromycin resistance gene, reverse primer. Also
                     called puro-variant-R"
     primer_bind     1774..1794
                     /label=Puro-F
                     /note="Puromycin resistance gene, forward primer"
     misc_feature    1893..2481
                     /label=WPRE
                     /note="woodchuck hepatitis virus posttranscriptional
                     regulatory element"
     primer_bind     complement(1946..1966)
                     /label=WPRE-R
                     /note="WPRE, reverse primer"
     CDS             complement(2364..2375)
                     /codon_start=1
                     /product="Factor Xa recognition and cleavage site"
                     /label=Factor Xa site
                     /translation="IEGR"
     LTR             2553..2786
                     /label=3' LTR (Delta-U3)
                     /note="self-inactivating 3' long terminal repeat (LTR) from
                     HIV-1"
     polyA_signal    2864..2985
                     /label=SV40 poly(A) signal
                     /note="SV40 polyadenylation signal"
     primer_bind     complement(2901..2920)
                     /label=SV40pA-R
                     /note="SV40 polyA, reverse primer"
     primer_bind     2955..2974
                     /label=EBV-rev
                     /note="SV40 polyA terminator, reverse primer"
     rep_origin      3025..3160
                     /label=SV40 ori
                     /note="SV40 origin of replication"
     primer_bind     3087..3106
                     /label=SV40pro-F
                     /note="SV40 promoter/origin, forward primer"
     primer_bind     complement(3180..3199)
                     /label=T7
                     /note="T7 promoter, forward primer"
     promoter        complement(3181..3199)
                     /label=T7 promoter
                     /note="promoter for bacteriophage T7 RNA polymerase"
     primer_bind     complement(3209..3226)
                     /label=M13 Forward
                     /note="In lacZ gene. Also called M13-F20 or M13 (-21)
                     Forward"
     primer_bind     complement(3209..3225)
                     /label=M13 fwd
                     /note="common sequencing primer, one of multiple similar
                     variants"
     primer_bind     complement(3218..3240)
                     /label=M13/pUC Forward
                     /note="In lacZ gene"
     rep_origin      3367..3822
                     /direction=RIGHT
                     /label=f1 ori
                     /note="f1 bacteriophage origin of replication; arrow
                     indicates direction of (+) strand synthesis"
     primer_bind     complement(3454..3473)
                     /label=F1ori-R
                     /note="F1 origin, reverse primer"
     primer_bind     3664..3685
                     /label=F1ori-F
                     /note="F1 origin, forward primer"
     promoter        3848..3952
                     /gene="bla"
                     /label=AmpR promoter
     CDS             3953..4813
                     /codon_start=1
                     /gene="bla"
                     /product="beta-lactamase"
                     /label=AmpR
                     /note="confers resistance to ampicillin, carbenicillin, and
                     related antibiotics"
                     /translation="MSIQHFRVALIPFFAAFCLPVFAHPETLVKVKDAEDQLGARVGYI
                     ELDLNSGKILESFRPEERFPMMSTFKVLLCGAVLSRIDAGQEQLGRRIHYSQNDLVEYS
                     PVTEKHLTDGMTVRELCSAAITMSDNTAANLLLTTIGGPKELTAFLHNMGDHVTRLDRW
                     EPELNEAIPNDERDTTMPVAMATTLRKLLTGELLTLASRQQLIDWMEADKVAGPLLRSA
                     LPAGWFIADKSGAGERGSRGIIAALGPDGKPSRIVVIYTTGSQATMDERNRQIAEIGAS
                     LIKHW"
     primer_bind     complement(4171..4190)
                     /label=Amp-R
                     /note="Ampicillin resistance gene, reverse primer"
     rep_origin      4984..5572
                     /direction=RIGHT
                     /label=ori
                     /note="high-copy-number ColE1/pMB1/pBR322/pUC origin of
                     replication"
     primer_bind     5473..5492
                     /label=pBR322ori-F
                     /note="pBR322 origin, forward primer"
     primer_bind     5726..5743
                     /label=L4440
                     /note="L4440 vector, forward primer"
     protein_bind    5860..5881
                     /label=CAP binding site
                     /bound_moiety="E. coli catabolite activator protein"
                     /note="CAP binding activates transcription in the presence
                     of cAMP."
     promoter        5896..5926
                     /label=lac promoter
                     /note="promoter for the E. coli lac operon"
     protein_bind    5934..5950
                     /label=lac operator
                     /bound_moiety="lac repressor encoded by lacI"
                     /note="The lac repressor binds to the lac operator to
                     inhibit transcription in E. coli. This inhibition can be
                     relieved by adding lactose or
                     isopropyl-beta-D-thiogalactopyranoside (IPTG)."
     primer_bind     5939..5961
                     /label=M13/pUC Reverse
                     /note="In lacZ gene"
     primer_bind     5958..5974
                     /label=M13 rev
                     /note="common sequencing primer, one of multiple similar
                     variants"
     primer_bind     5958..5974
                     /label=M13 Reverse
                     /note="In lacZ gene. Also called M13-rev"
     primer_bind     5993..6013
                     /label=T3
                     /note="T3 promoter, forward primer"
     promoter        5995..6013
                     /label=T3 promoter
                     /note="promoter for bacteriophage T3 RNA polymerase"
     promoter        6041..6267
                     /label=RSV promoter
                     /note="Rous sarcoma virus enhancer/promoter"
     LTR             6268..6448
                     /label=5' LTR (truncated)
                     /note="truncated 5' long terminal repeat (LTR) from HIV-1"
     misc_feature    6495..6620
                     /label=HIV-1 Psi
                     /note="packaging signal of human immunodeficiency virus
                     type 1"
     misc_feature    7113..7346
                     /label=RRE
                     /note="The Rev response element (RRE) of HIV-1 allows for
                     Rev-dependent mRNA export from the nucleus to the
                     cytoplasm."
     CDS             7531..7575
                     /codon_start=1
                     /product="antigenic peptide corresponding to amino acids
                     655 to 669 of the HIV envelope protein gp41 (Lutje Hulsik
                     et al., 2013)"
                     /label=gp41 peptide
                     /note="recognized by the 2H10 single-chain llama nanobody"
                     /translation="KNEQELLELDKWASL"
     promoter        7753..7993
                     /label=U6 promoter
                     /note="RNA polymerase III promoter for human U6 snRNA"
     primer_bind     7753..7773
                     /label=hU6-F
                     /note="Human U6 promoter, forward primer"
     primer_bind     7924..7943
                     /label=LKO.1 5'
                     /note="Human U6 promoter, forward primer"
     misc_RNA        8023..8098
                     /label=gRNA scaffold
                     /note="guide RNA scaffold for the Streptococcus pyogenes
                     CRISPR/Cas9 system"
     misc_feature    8154..8271
                     /label=cPPT/CTS
                     /note="central polypurine tract and central termination
                     sequence of HIV-1"
ORIGIN
        1 cccgggtgca aagatggata aagttttaaa cagagaggaa tctttgcagc taatggacct
       61 tctaggtctt gaaaggagtg ggaattggct ccggtgcccg tcagtgggca gagcgcacat
      121 cgcccacagt ccccgagaag ttggggggag gggtcggcaa ttgatccggt gcctagagaa
      181 ggtggcgcgg ggtaaactgg gaaagtgatg tcgtgtactg gctccgcctt tttcccgagg
      241 gtgggggaga accgtatata agtgcagtag tcgccgtgaa cgttcttttt cgcaacgggt
      301 ttgccgccag aacacaggta agtgccgtgt gtggttcccg cgggcctggc ctctttacgg
      361 gttatggccc ttgcgtgcct tgaattactt ccacctggct gcagtacgtg attcttgatc
      421 ccgagcttcg ggttggaagt gggtgggaga gttcgaggcc ttgcgcttaa ggagcccctt
      481 cgcctcgtgc ttgagttgag gcctggcctg ggcgctgggg ccgccgcgtg cgaatctggt
      541 ggcaccttcg cgcctgtctc gctgctttcg ataagtctct agccatttaa aatttttgat
      601 gacctgctgc gacgcttttt ttctggcaag atagtcttgt aaatgcgggc caagatctgc
      661 acactggtat ttcggttttt ggggccgcgg gcggcgacgg ggcccgtgcg tcccagcgca
      721 catgttcggc gaggcggggc ctgcgagcgc ggccaccgag aatcggacgg gggtagtctc
      781 aagctggccg gcctgctctg gtgcctggcc tcgcgccgcc gtgtatcgcc ccgccctggg
      841 cggcaaggct ggcccggtcg gcaccagttg cgtgagcgga aagatggccg cttcccggcc
      901 ctgctgcagg gagctcaaaa tggaggacgc ggcgctcggg agagcgggcg ggtgagtcac
      961 ccacacaaag gaaaagggcc tttccgtcct cagccgtcgc ttcatgtgac tccacggagt
     1021 accgggcgcc gtccaggcac ctcgattagt tctcgagctt ttggagtacg tcgtctttag
     1081 gttgggggga ggggttttat gcgatggagt ttccccacac tgagtgggtg gagactgaag
     1141 ttaggccagc ttggcacttg atgtaattct ccttggaatt tgcccttttt gagtttggat
     1201 cttggttcat tctcaagcct cagacagtgg ttcaaagttt ttttcttcca tttcaggtgt
     1261 cgtgacgtac ggccaccatg accgagtaca agcccacggt gcgcctcgcc acccgcgacg
     1321 acgtccccag ggccgtacgc accctcgccg ccgcgttcgc cgactacccc gccacgcgcc
     1381 acaccgtcga tccggaccgc cacatcgagc gggtcaccga gctgcaagaa ctcttcctca
     1441 cgcgcgtcgg gctcgacatc ggcaaggtgt gggtcgcgga cgacggcgcc gccgtggcgg
     1501 tctggaccac gccggagagc gtcgaagcgg gggcggtgtt cgccgagatc ggcccgcgca
     1561 tggccgagtt gagcggttcc cggctggccg cgcagcaaca gatggaaggc ctcctggcgc
     1621 cgcaccggcc caaggagccc gcgtggttcc tggccaccgt cggagtctcg cccgaccacc
     1681 agggcaaggg tctgggcagc gccgtcgtgc tccccggagt ggaggcggcc gagcgcgccg
     1741 gggtgcccgc cttcctggag acctccgcgc cccgcaacct ccccttctac gagcggctcg
     1801 gcttcaccgt caccgccgac gtcgaggtgc ccgaaggacc gcgcacctgg tgcatgaccc
     1861 gcaagcccgg tgcctgaacg cgttaagtcg acaatcaacc tctggattac aaaatttgtg
     1921 aaagattgac tggtattctt aactatgttg ctccttttac gctatgtgga tacgctgctt
     1981 taatgccttt gtatcatgct attgcttccc gtatggcttt cattttctcc tccttgtata
     2041 aatcctggtt gctgtctctt tatgaggagt tgtggcccgt tgtcaggcaa cgtggcgtgg
     2101 tgtgcactgt gtttgctgac gcaaccccca ctggttgggg cattgccacc acctgtcagc
     2161 tcctttccgg gactttcgct ttccccctcc ctattgccac ggcggaactc atcgccgcct
     2221 gccttgcccg ctgctggaca ggggctcggc tgttgggcac tgacaattcc gtggtgttgt
     2281 cggggaaatc atcgtccttt ccttggctgc tcgcctgtgt tgccacctgg attctgcgcg
     2341 ggacgtcctt ctgctacgtc ccttcggccc tcaatccagc ggaccttcct tcccgcggcc
     2401 tgctgccggc tctgcggcct cttccgcgtc ttcgccttcg ccctcagacg agtcggatct
     2461 ccctttgggc cgcctccccg cgtcgacttt aagaccaatg acttacaagg cagctgtaga
     2521 tcttagccac tttttaaaag aaaagggggg actggaaggg ctaattcact cccaacgaag
     2581 acaagatctg ctttttgctt gtactgggtc tctctggtta gaccagatct gagcctggga
     2641 gctctctggc taactaggga acccactgct taagcctcaa taaagcttgc cttgagtgct
     2701 tcaagtagtg tgtgcccgtc tgttgtgtga ctctggtaac tagagatccc tcagaccctt
     2761 ttagtcagtg tggaaaatct ctagcagtac gtatagtagt tcatgtcatc ttattattca
     2821 gtatttataa cttgcaaaga aatgaatatc agagagtgag aggaacttgt ttattgcagc
     2881 ttataatggt tacaaataaa gcaatagcat cacaaatttc acaaataaag catttttttc
     2941 actgcattct agttgtggtt tgtccaaact catcaatgta tcttatcatg tctggctcta
     3001 gctatcccgc ccctaactcc gcccatcccg cccctaactc cgcccagttc cgcccattct
     3061 ccgccccatg gctgactaat tttttttatt tatgcagagg ccgaggccgc ctcggcctct
     3121 gagctattcc agaagtagtg aggaggcttt tttggaggcc tagggacgta cccaattcgc
     3181 cctatagtga gtcgtattac gcgcgctcac tggccgtcgt tttacaacgt cgtgactggg
     3241 aaaaccctgg cgttacccaa cttaatcgcc ttgcagcaca tccccctttc gccagctggc
     3301 gtaatagcga agaggcccgc accgatcgcc cttcccaaca gttgcgcagc ctgaatggcg
     3361 aatgggnnnn nnnnnnnnnn nnnnnnnnnn nnnnnnnnnn nnnnnnnnnn nnnnnnnnnn
     3421 nnnnnnnnnn nnnnnnnnnn nnnnnnnnnn nnnnnnnnnn nnnnnnnnnn nnnnnnnnnn
     3481 nnnnnnnnnn cnnnnnnnnn nnnnnnnnnn nnnnnnnnnn nnnnnnnnnn nnnnnnnnnn
     3541 nnnnnnnnnn nnnnnnnnnn nnnnnnnnnn nnnnnnnnnn nnannnnnnn nnnnnnnnnn
     3601 nnnnnnnnnn nnnnnnnnnn nnnnnnnnnn nncctttgac gttggagtcc acgttcttta
     3661 atagtggact cttgttccaa actggaacaa cactcaaccc tatctcggtc tattcttttg
     3721 atttataagg gattttgccg atttcggcct attggttaaa aaatgagctg atttaacaaa
     3781 aatttaacgc gaattttaac aaaatattaa cgcttacaat ttaggtggca cttttcgggg
     3841 aaatgtgcgc ggaaccccta tttgtttatt tttctaaata cattcaaata tgtatccgct
     3901 catgagacaa taaccctgat aaatgcttca ataatattga aaaaggaaga gtatgagtat
     3961 tcaacatttc cgtgtcgccc ttattccctt ttttgcggca ttttgccttc ctgtttttgc
     4021 tcacccagaa acgctggtga aagtaaaaga tgctgaagat cagttgggtg cacgagtggg
     4081 ttacatcgaa ctggatctca acagcggtaa gatccttgag agttttcgcc ccgaagaacg
     4141 ttttccaatg atgagcactt ttaaagttct gctatgtggc gcggtattat cccgtattga
     4201 cgccgggcaa gagcaactcg gtcgccgcat acactattct cagaatgact tggttgagta
     4261 ctcaccagtc acagaaaagc atcttacgga tggcatgaca gtaagagaat tatgcagtgc
     4321 tgccataacc atgagtgata acactgcggc caacttactt ctgacaacga tcggaggacc
     4381 gaaggagcta accgcttttt tgcacaacat gggggatcat gtaactcgcc ttgatcgttg
     4441 ggaaccggag ctgaatgaag ccataccaaa cgacgagcgt gacaccacga tgcctgtagc
     4501 aatggcaaca acgttgcgca aactattaac tggcgaacta cttactctag cttcccggca
     4561 acaattaata gactggatgg aggcggataa agttgcagga ccacttctgc gctcggccct
     4621 tccggctggc tggtttattg ctgataaatc tggagccggt gagcgtgggt ctcgcggtat
     4681 cattgcagca ctggggccag atggtaagcc ctcccgtatc gtagttatct acacgacggg
     4741 gagtcaggca actatggatg aacgaaatag acagatcgct gagataggtg cctcactgat
     4801 taagcattgg taactgtcag accaagttta ctcatatata ctttagattg atttaaaact
     4861 tcatttttaa tttaaaagga tctaggtgaa gatccttttt gataatctca tgaccaaaat
     4921 cccttaacgt gagttttcgt tccactgagc gtcagacccc gtagaaaaga tcaaaggatc
     4981 ttcttgagat cctttttttc tgcgcgtaat ctgctgcttg caaacaaaaa aaccaccgct
     5041 accagcggtg gtttgtttgc cggatcaaga gctaccaact ctttttccga aggtaactgg
     5101 cttcagcaga gcgcagatac caaatactgt tcttctagtg tagccgtagt taggccacca
     5161 cttcaagaac tctgtagcac cgcctacata cctcgctctg ctaatcctgt taccagtggc
     5221 tgctgccagt ggcgataagt cgtgtcttac cgggttggac tcaagacgat agttaccgga
     5281 taaggcgcag cggtcgggct gaacgggggg ttcgtgcaca cagcccagct tggagcgaac
     5341 gacctacacc gaactgagat acctacagcg tgagctatga gaaagcgcca cgcttcccga
     5401 agggagaaag gcggacaggt atccggtaag cggcagggtc ggaacaggag agcgcacgag
     5461 ggagcttcca gggggaaacg cctggtatct ttatagtcct gtcgggtttc gccacctctg
     5521 acttgagcgt cgatttttgt gatgctcgtc aggggggcgg agcctatgga aaaacgccag
     5581 caacgcggcc tttttacggt tcctggcctt ttgctggcct tttgctcaca tgttctttcc
     5641 tgcgttatcc cctgattctg tggataaccg tattaccgcc tttgagtgag ctgataccgc
     5701 tcgccgcagc cgaacgaccg agcgcagcga gtcagtgagc gaggaagcgg aagagcgccc
     5761 aatacgcaaa ccgcctctcc ccgcgcgttg gccgattcat taatgcagct ggcacgacag
     5821 gtttcccgac tggaaagcgg gcagtgagcg caacgcaatt aatgtgagtt agctcactca
     5881 ttaggcaccc caggctttac actttatgct tccggctcgt atgttgtgtg gaattgtgag
     5941 cggataacaa tttcacacag gaaacagcta tgaccatgat tacgccaagc gcgcaattaa
     6001 ccctcactaa agggaacaaa agctggagct gcaagcttaa tgtagtctta tgcaatactc
     6061 ttgtagtctt gcaacatggt aacgatgagt tagcaacatg ccttacaagg agagaaaaag
     6121 caccgtgcat gccgattggt ggaagtaagg tggtacgatc gtgccttatt aggaaggcaa
     6181 cagacgggtc tgacatggat tggacgaacc actgaattgc cgcattgcag agatattgta
     6241 tttaagtgcc tagctcgata cataaacggg tctctctggt tagaccagat ctgagcctgg
     6301 gagctctctg gctaactagg gaacccactg cttaagcctc aataaagctt gccttgagtg
     6361 cttcaagtag tgtgtgcccg tctgttgtgt gactctggta actagagatc cctcagaccc
     6421 ttttagtcag tgtggaaaat ctctagcagt ggcgcccgaa cagggacttg aaagcgaaag
     6481 ggaaaccaga ggagctctct cgacgcagga ctcggcttgc tgaagcgcgc acggcaagag
     6541 gcgaggggcg gcgactggtg agtacgccaa aaattttgac tagcggaggc tagaaggaga
     6601 gagatgggtg cgagagcgtc agtattaagc gggggagaat tagatcgcga tgggaaaaaa
     6661 ttcggttaag gccaggggga aagaaaaaat ataaattaaa acatatagta tgggcaagca
     6721 gggagctaga acgattcgca gttaatcctg gcctgttaga aacatcagaa ggctgtagac
     6781 aaatactggg acagctacaa ccatcccttc agacaggatc agaagaactt agatcattat
     6841 ataatacagt agcaaccctc tattgtgtgc atcaaaggat agagataaaa gacaccaagg
     6901 aagctttaga caagatagag gaagagcaaa acaaaagtaa gaccaccgca cagcaagcgg
     6961 ccgctgatct tcagacctgg aggaggagat atgagggaca attggagaag tgaattatat
     7021 aaatataaag tagtaaaaat tgaaccatta ggagtagcac ccaccaaggc aaagagaaga
     7081 gtggtgcaga gagaaaaaag agcagtggga ataggagctt tgttccttgg gttcttggga
     7141 gcagcaggaa gcactatggg cgcagcgtca atgacgctga cggtacaggc cagacaatta
     7201 ttgtctggta tagtgcagca gcagaacaat ttgctgaggg ctattgaggc gcaacagcat
     7261 ctgttgcaac tcacagtctg gggcatcaag cagctccagg caagaatcct ggctgtggaa
     7321 agatacctaa aggatcaaca gctcctgggg atttggggtt gctctggaaa actcatttgc
     7381 accactgctg tgccttggaa tgctagttgg agtaataaat ctctggaaca gatttggaat
     7441 cacacgacct ggatggagtg ggacagagaa attaacaatt acacaagctt aatacactcc
     7501 ttaattgaag aatcgcaaaa ccagcaagaa aagaatgaac aagaattatt ggaattagat
     7561 aaatgggcaa gtttgtggaa ttggtttaac ataacaaatt ggctgtggta tataaaatta
     7621 ttcataatga tagtaggagg cttggtaggt ttaagaatag tttttgctgt actttctata
     7681 gtgaatagag ttaggcaggg atattcacca ttatcgtttc agacccacct cccaaccccg
     7741 aggggaccca gagagggcct atttcccatg attccttcat atttgcatat acgatacaag
     7801 gctgttagag agataattag aattaatttg actgtaaaca caaagatatt agtacaaaat
     7861 acgtgacgta gaaagtaata atttcttggg tagtttgcag ttttaaaatt atgttttaaa
     7921 atggactatc atatgcttac cgtaacttga aagtatttcg atttcttggc tttatatatc
     7981 ttgtggaaag gacgaaacac cgaaaactgt aggaactagt ccgttttaga gctagaaata
     8041 gcaagttaaa ataaggctag tccgttatca acttgaaaaa gtggcaccga gtcggtgctt
     8101 ttttaagctt ggcgtaacta gatcttgaga caaatggcag tattcatcca caattttaaa
     8161 agaaaagggg ggattggggg gtacagtgca ggggaaagaa tagtagacat aatagcaaca
     8221 gacatacaaa ctaaagaatt acaaaaacaa attacaaaaa ttcaaaattt tcgggtttat
     8281 tacagggaca gcagagatcc actttggcgc cggctcgagg ggg
//
