[The description below was written by a language model from this plasmid's Addgene catalogue record and the feature table of its GenBank file.]
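Description:
CDC42BPA gRNA (BRDN0001145566) is a third-generation lentiviral CRISPR guide plasmid built on the lentiGuide-Puro backbone, carrying a single guide RNA directed against human CDC42BPA (also known as MRCK, MRCKA or PK428), designed against the reference transcript NM_003607.3. The 8.3 kb circular plasmid is maintained in E. coli at high copy through a ColE1/pUC-type origin with ampicillin selection from the bla gene. It also carries an f1 origin and an SV40 origin, along with residual lac, T3 and T7 promoter elements from the cloning backbone.

The lentiviral transfer cassette begins with an RSV promoter fused to a truncated HIV-1 5' LTR, which makes genomic RNA transcription in packaging cells Tat-independent. This is followed by the Psi packaging signal and the RRE for Rev-dependent nuclear export. The cassette ends with a self-inactivating, U3-deleted 3' LTR and a downstream SV40 polyadenylation signal.

Within it, a human U6 RNA polymerase III promoter drives the CDC42BPA-specific spacer joined to the Streptococcus pyogenes Cas9 gRNA scaffold. A cPPT/CTS element that aids nuclear import of the viral genome lies just after the scaffold. A separate EF-1-alpha promoter, including its first intron, expresses puromycin N-acetyltransferase so that transduced mammalian cells can be selected with puromycin, and a WPRE enhances expression of this transcript.

The plasmid does not encode Cas9, so it is meant to be used with a separate Cas9 vector such as lentiCas9-Blast, or in cells that already express Cas9. It is an individual clone associated with a human kinome gRNA library and is suited to Cas9-mediated disruption of CDC42BPA.
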