Addgene plasmid #75746: CDC42BPA gRNA (BRDN0001145566)
Purpose: 3rd generation lentiviral gRNA plasmid targeting human CDC42BPA
Depositing lab: John Doench & David Root. Depositing organization: Broad Institute. Publication: Optimized sgRNA design to maximize activity and minimize off-target effects of CRISPR-Cas9. Doench JG, Fusi N, Sullender M, Hegde M, Vaimberg EW, Donovan KF, Smith I, Tothova Z, Wilen C, Orchard R, Virgin HW, Listgarten J, Root DE. Nat Biotechnol. 2016 Jan 18. doi: 10.1038/nbt.3437. PubMed 26780180.
Backbone
  Vector backbone: lentiGuide-Puro
  Backbone manufacturer: Zhang Lab (Addgene plasmid # 52963)
  Vector type: Mammalian Expression, Lentiviral, CRISPR
  Selectable markers: Puromycin
Growth in bacteria
  Bacterial resistance: Ampicillin, 100 μg/mL
  Growth temperature: 37°C
  Growth strain: DH5alpha
  Copy number: High Copy
Gene/Insert
  Gene/Insert name: CDC42BPA (alt names: CDC42BPA; NM_003607.3)
  gRNA/shRNA sequence: AAAACTGTAGGAACTAGTCC
  Species: H. sapiens (human)
  Entrez Gene: CDC42BPA (a.k.a. MRCK, MRCKA, PK428)
  Promoter: hU6
  Cloning method: Unknown
  Sequencing primers: 5′ U6-F; 3′ pS2-R
Terms and licenses: Academic/Nonprofit Terms; Industry Terms: Not Available to Industry
Depositor comments: The gRNA was designed to target the following Genbank reference sequence(s): NM_003607.3. Note that this plasmid does NOT contain Cas9. It should be used in conjunction with lentiCas9-Blast (Addgene #52962) or otherwise with cell lines already expressing Cas9. Browse the full kinome gRNA library at http://www.addgene.org/pooled-library/broadgpp-human-kinome/ or visit http://www.broadinstitute.org/rnai/public/ for detailed protocols and information.
How to cite: CDC42BPA gRNA (BRDN0001145566) was a gift from John Doench & David Root (Addgene plasmid # 75746 ; http://n2t.net/addgene:75746 ; RRID:Addgene_75746)
