>Addgene plasmid #75746 | CDC42BPA gRNA (BRDN0001145566) | depositor partial sequence | sequence record 143206 | Target Sequence
AAAACTGTAGGAACTAGTCC
