>Addgene plasmid #75746 | CDC42BPA gRNA (BRDN0001145566) | addgene partial sequence | sequence record 184485 | hU6-F
ACGTGACGTAGAAAGTAATAATTTCTTGGGTAGTTTGCAGTTTTAAAATTATGTTTTAAAATGGACTATC
ATATGCTTACCGTAACTTGAAAGTATTTCGATTTCTTGGCTTTATATATCTTGTGGAAAGGACGAAACAC
CGAAAACTGTAGGAACTAGTCCGTTTTAGAGCTAGAAATAGCAAGTTAAAATAAGGCTAGTCCGTTATCA
ACTTGAAAAAGTGGCACCGAGTCGGTGCTTTTTTAAGCTTGGCGTAACTAGATCTTGAGACAAATGGCAG
TATTCATCCACAATTTTAAAAGAAAAGGGGGGATTGGGGGGTACAGTGCAGGGGAAAGAATAGTAGACAT
AATAGCAACAGACATACAAACTAAAGAATTACAAAAACAAATTACAAAAATTCAAAATTTTCGGGTTTAT
TACAGGGACAGCAGAGATCCACTTTGGCGCCGGCTCGAGGGGGCCCGGGTGCAAAGATGGATAAAGTTTT
AAACAGAGAGGAATCTTTGCAGCTAATGGACCTTCTAGGTCTTGAAAGGAGTGGGAATTGGCTCCGGTGC
CCGTCAGTGG
